Addgene plasmid #42476: PIK3R2A
Purpose: Bacterial expression for structure determination; may not be full ORF
Depositing lab: Nicola Burgess-Brown. Depositing organization: University of Oxford.
Backbone
  Vector backbone: pNIC28-Bsa4
  Backbone manufacturer: SGC
  Vector type: Bacterial Expression
Growth in bacteria
  Bacterial resistance: Kanamycin, 50 μg/mL
  Growth temperature: 37°C
  Growth strain: Mach1 ;
  Copy number: High Copy
Gene/Insert
  Gene/Insert name: PIK3R2A (alt names: PIK3R2; gi|5962087; PDB:2XS6)
  Species: H. sapiens (human)
  Insert size (bp): 673
  Mutation: See Comments
  Entrez Gene: PIK3R2 (a.k.a. MPPH, MPPH1, P85B, p85, p85-BETA, p85beta)
  Tag / fusion protein: His6-TEV (N terminal on insert)
  Cloning method: Ligation Independent Cloning
  Sequencing primers: 5′ T7; 3′ T7-term
Terms and licenses: Academic/Nonprofit Terms; Industry Terms: Not Available to Industry
Depositor comments: http://www.thesgc.org/structures/2XS6/ Use BL21(DE3)-R3-pRARE2 strain for expression.
How to cite: PIK3R2A was a gift from Nicola Burgess-Brown (Addgene plasmid # 42476 ; http://n2t.net/addgene:42476 ; RRID:Addgene_42476)
