[The description below was written by a language model from this plasmid's Addgene catalogue record.]
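Description:
PIK3R2A is a bacterial expression plasmid built on the pNIC28-Bsa4 backbone from the Structural Genomics Consortium, made to produce a fragment of human PIK3R2 (the p85-beta regulatory subunit of phosphoinositide 3-kinase) for structure determination. It is maintained in E. coli as a high-copy plasmid under kanamycin selection. The record does not list the origin of replication or other backbone features, and no annotated feature table is provided.

The insert is about 673 bp of human PIK3R2 coding sequence, introduced by ligation-independent cloning. The stated purpose notes that it may not be the full open reading frame, and an insert of this size is much shorter than a complete p85-beta coding sequence, which fits a domain-level construct chosen for crystallography. The record does not say which residues or domain are covered. The mutation field only points to the depositor comments, which do not spell out any specific changes. The protein is expressed with an N-terminal hexahistidine tag followed by a TEV protease site, so it can be captured by immobilised-metal affinity chromatography and the tag then cleaved off to leave near-native protein.

The promoter is not explicitly stated. The listed T7 and T7-terminator sequencing primers, together with the depositor's reference to a BL21(DE3)-derived expression host carrying a rare-codon tRNA plasmid, indicate a T7 polymerase-driven expression cassette. The construct is linked to a deposited crystal structure, and its typical use is recombinant production of this PIK3R2 fragment for structural and biophysical work. Distribution is limited to academic and nonprofit users.
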