>Addgene plasmid #42476 | PIK3R2A | depositor partial sequence | sequence record 57308 | PIK3R2A sequence 673 bps
CATATGCACCATCATCATCATCATTCTTCTGGTGTAGATCTGGGTACCGAGAACCTGTACTTCCAATCCA
TGGGCCTCACACTCCCCGACTTGCCCGAGCAGTTCTCCCCACCTGATGTGGCTCCCCCTCTTCTGGTGAA
GCTTGTGGAGGCCATTGAAAGGACAGGGCTGGACAGCGAATCTCACTACCGCCCGGAGCTGCCCGCACCG
CGTACAGACTGGTCCCTGAGCGACGTGGATCAGTGGGACACGGCAGCCCTGGCTGACGGCATTAAGAGCT
TCCTGCTGGCACTGCCCGCGCCGCTCGTGACCCCCGAGGCCTCGGCCGAGGCGCGCCGGGCCCTGCGGGA
GGCCGCGGGGCCCGTGGGGCCGGCGCTGGAGCCACCGACGCTGCCGCTGCACCGCGCGCTCACGCTGCGC
TTCCTGCTCCAGCACCTGGGCCGCGTGGCCCGCCGCGCCCCGGCCCTGGGTCCCGCGGTCCGGGCCCTGG
GCGCCACCTTTGGGCCGCTGCTGCTGCGCGCGCCGCCGCCGCCGTCCTCGCCGCCGCCAGGGGGCGCTCC
CGACGGGAGTGAGCCCAGCCCTGACTTCCCGGCGCTGCTGGTGGAGAAGCTGCTTCAGGAACACTTGGAA
GAGCAGGAGGTTGCGTGACAGTAAAGGTGGATACGGATCCGAA
