>Addgene plasmid #42476 | PIK3R2A | addgene partial sequence | sequence record 59830 | T7 5'-TAATACGACTCACTATAGGG-3'
ATTCCCCTCTAGAAATAATTTTGTTTAACTTTAAGAAGGAGATATACATATGCACCATCATCATCATCAT
TCTTCTGGTGTAGATCTGGGTACCGAGAACCTGTACTTCCAATCCATGGGCCTCACACTCCCCGACTTGC
CCGAGCAGTTCTCCCCACCTGATGTGGCTCCCCCTCTTCTGGTGAAGCTTGTGGAGGCCATTGAAAGGAC
AGGGCTGGACAGCGAATCTCACTACCGCCCGGAGCTGCCCGCACCGCGTACAGACTGGTCCCTGAGCGAC
GTGGATCAGTGGGACACGGCAGCCCTGGCTGACGGCATTAAGAGCTTCCTGCTGGCACTGCCCGCGCCGC
TCGTGACCCCCGAGGCCTCGGCCGAGGCGCGCCGGGCCCTGCGGGAGGCCGCGGGGCCCGTGGGGCCGGC
GCTGGAGCCACCGACGCTGCCGCTGCACCGCGCGCTCACGCTGCGCTTCCTGCTCCAGCACCTGGGCCGC
GTGGCCCGCCGCGCCCCGGCCCTGGGTCCCGCGGTCCGGGCCCTGGGCGCCACCTTTGGGCCGCTGCTGC
TGCGCGCGCCGCCGCCGCCGTCCTCGCCGCCGCCAGGGGGCGCTCCCGACGGGAGTGAGCCCAGCCCTGA
CTTCCCGGCGCTGCTGGTGGAGAAGCTGCTTCAGGAACACTTGGAAGAGCAGGAGGTTGCGTGACAGTAA
AGGTGGATACGGATCCGAATTCGAGCTCCGTCGACAAGCTTGCGGCCGCACTCGAGCACCACCACCACCA
CCACTGAGATCCGGCTGCTAACAAAGCCCGAAAGGAAGCTGAGTTGGCTGCTGCCACCGCTGAGCAATAA
CTAGCATAACCCCTTGGGGCCTCTAAACGGGTCTTGAGGGGTTTTTTGCTGAAAGGAGGAACTATATCCG
GATTGGCGAATGGGACGCGCCCTGTAGCGGCGC
